Addgene plasmid #144705: TFORF3229
Purpose: Lentiviral vector for overexpressing transcription factor ORFs with unique 24-bp barcodes. Barcodes facilitate identification of transcription factors in pooled screens.
Depositing lab: Feng Zhang. Depositing organization: Broad Institute. Publication: A transcription factor atlas of directed differentiation. Joung J, Ma S, Tay T, Geiger-Schuller KR, Kirchgatterer PC, Verdine VK, Guo B, Arias-Garcia MA, Allen WE, Singh A, Kuksenko O, Abudayyeh OO, Gootenberg JS, Fu Z, Macrae RK, Buenrostro JD, Regev A, Zhang F. Cell. 2023 Jan 5;186(1):209-229.e26. doi: 10.1016/j.cell.2022.11.026. PubMed 36608654.
Backbone
  Vector backbone: pLX_TRC317
  Backbone manufacturer: Broad Institute Genetic Perturbation Platform
  Backbone size w/o insert (bp): 8264
  Vector type: Mammalian Expression, Lentiviral
  Selectable markers: Puromycin
Growth in bacteria
  Bacterial resistance: Ampicillin, 100 μg/mL
  Growth temperature: 37°C
  Growth strain: NEB Stable
  Copy number: High Copy
Gene/Insert
  Gene/Insert name: MAX
  Species: H. sapiens (human)
  Insert size (bp): 494
  Entrez Gene: MAX (a.k.a. bHLHd4)
  Promoter: EF1a
  Tag / fusion protein: V5 (C terminal on insert)
  Cloning method: Gateway Cloning
  Sequencing primers: 5′ GGGTGGAGACTGAAGTTAGGCCAG; 3′ CACATAGCGTAAAAGGAGCAACATAG
Resource information
  A portion of this plasmid was derived from a plasmid made by: Broad Institute Genetic Perturbation Platform
Terms and licenses: Academic/Nonprofit Terms; Industry Terms: Not Available to Industry
Depositor comments: NM_145114.2 Please test multiple small colonies in case of plasmid recombination. To make this collection available in a timely manner, a portion of this collection was not fully sequenced by Addgene. If an Addgene verified full plasmid sequence is not available, please contact us prior to placing an order to request the full sequence.
How to cite: TFORF3229 was a gift from Feng Zhang (Addgene plasmid # 144705 ; http://n2t.net/addgene:144705 ; RRID:Addgene_144705)
