[The description below was written by a language model from this plasmid's Addgene catalogue record and pLannotate feature annotations shown in this document.]
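Description:
TFORF3229 is a third-generation-style, self-inactivating lentiviral expression plasmid built on the pLX_TRC317 backbone, carrying the human transcription factor MAX (bHLHd4) as one member of a barcoded transcription factor ORF collection. In bacteria it is maintained through a high-copy ColE1/pUC-type origin with ampicillin resistance (AmpR); an f1 origin and remnants of a lac/lacZα cloning region with T7 and T3 promoters are also annotated in the plasmid backbone. The depositor notes a risk of recombination, as is common for plasmids carrying LTR repeats.

The viral portion begins with an RSV promoter fused to a truncated HIV-1 5' LTR, which drives genomic RNA production in packaging cells. It is followed by the Ψ packaging signal, a gag fragment, the RRE for Rev-dependent nuclear export, and a cPPT/CTS, and it ends with a WPRE and a ΔU3 3' LTR, with an SV40 poly(A) signal downstream. Within this unit, an SV40 early promoter drives a puromycin N-acetyltransferase cassette for selecting transduced mammalian cells. A separate EF-1α promoter drives the MAX ORF, which was inserted by Gateway cloning and is flanked by attB1 and attB2 sites, with a V5 epitope tag at the C terminus. The annotation tool matched only part of the insert to the MAX reference protein, which may reflect the specific transcript isoform cited by the depositor. MAX is a bHLH partner of MYC and MAD that binds E-box sequences.

According to the record, each construct in the collection carries a unique 24-bp barcode, which is not annotated in the feature table. The barcode allows the overexpressed factor to be identified in pooled screens, such as directed differentiation studies.
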