Features (pLannotate 1.2.2; 34 found; start..end, strand, type, name):
      5..231     +  promoter       RSV promoter: Rous sarcoma virus enhancer/promoter
    232..412     +  LTR            5' LTR (truncated): truncated 5' long terminal repeat (LTR) from HIV-1
    459..584     +  misc_feature   HIV-1 Ψ: packaging signal of human immunodeficiency virus type 1
    568..931     +  CDS            HIV-1 gag (fragment): gag protein from human immunodeficiency virus 1; gag
   1077..1310    +  misc_feature   RRE: The Rev response element (RRE) of HIV-1 allows for Rev-dependent mRNA export from the nucleus to the cytoplasm.
   1687..1713    +  CDS            Rev (fragment): human immunodeficiency virus 1 (HIV-1) Rev protein; rev; enhances nuclear export of unspliced and incompletely spliced viral mRNAs
   1720..1743    +  promoter       SV40 promoter (fragment): SV40 early promoter
   1744..1815    +  promoter       SV40 promoter (fragment): SV40 enhancer and early promoter
   1839..1974    +  rep_origin     SV40 ori: SV40 origin of replication
   2020..2616    +  CDS            PuroR (fragment): puromycin N-acetyltransferase; pac from Streptomyces; confers resistance to puromycin
   2665..2782    +  misc_feature   cPPT/CTS: central polypurine tract and central termination sequence of HIV-1
   2847..2913    +  CDS            small t antigen (fragment): SV40 (simian virus 40) small t antigen
   2920..4098    +  promoter       EF-1α promoter: strong constitutive promoter for human elongation factor EF-1α
   4119..4136    +  protein_bind   attB1 (fragment): mutant version of attB; core recombination site for the Gateway® BP reaction BP Clonase™
   4142..4312    +  CDS            MAX (fragment): MAX_HUMAN - Also known as BHLHD4. Experimental evidence at protein level: Swiss-Prot protein existence level 1. Transcription regulator. Forms a sequence-specific DNA- binding protein complex with MYC or MAD which recognizes the core sequence 5'-CAC[GA]TG-3'. The MYC:MAX complex is a transcriptional activator, whereas the MAD:MAX complex is a repressor. May repress transcription via the recruitment of a chromatin remodeling complex containing H3 'Lys-9' histone methyltransferase activity. Represses MYC transcriptional activity from E-box elements. From Homo sapiens (Human).
   4431..4455    -  protein_bind   attB2: mutant version of attB; recombination site for the Gateway® BP reaction BP Clonase™
   4463..4504    +  CDS            V5 tag: epitope tag from simian virus 5
   4520..4573    +  promoter       U6 promoter (fragment): RNA polymerase III promoter for human U6 snRNA
   4615..5203    +  misc_feature   WPRE: woodchuck hepatitis virus posttranscriptional regulatory element
   5254..5273    +  misc_feature   cPPT/CTS (fragment): central polypurine tract and central termination sequence of HIV-1
   5275..5508    +  LTR            3' LTR (ΔU3): self-inactivating 3' long terminal repeat (LTR) from HIV-1
   5586..5707    +  polyA_signal   SV40 poly(A) signal: SV40 polyadenylation signal
   5747..5882    +  rep_origin     SV40 ori: SV40 origin of replication
   5903..5921    -  promoter       T7 promoter: promoter for bacteriophage T7 RNA polymerase
   5929..6084    +  CDS            lacZα (fragment): LacZα fragment of β-galactosidase; lacZ fragment
   6089..6517    +  rep_origin     f1 ori (sequence partly withheld): f1 bacteriophage origin of replication; arrow indicates direction of (+) strand synthesis
   6570..6674    +  promoter       AmpR promoter: bla
   6675..7535    +  CDS            AmpR: β-lactamase; bla; confers resistance to ampicillin, carbenicillin, and related antibiotics
   7706..8294    +  rep_origin     ori: high-copy-number ColE1/pMB1/pBR322/pUC origin of replication
   8477..8569    +  CDS            lacI (fragment): lac repressor; lacI; The lac repressor binds to the lac operator to inhibit transcription in E. coli. This inhibition can be relieved by adding lactose or isopropyl-β-D-thiogalactopyranoside (IPTG).
   8582..8603    +  protein_bind   CAP binding site: CAP binding activates transcription in the presence of cAMP. E. coli catabolite activator protein
   8618..8648    +  promoter       lac promoter: promoter for the E. coli lac operon
   8656..8672    +  protein_bind   lac operator: The lac repressor binds to the lac operator to inhibit transcription in E. coli. This inhibition can be relieved by adding lactose or isopropyl-β-D-thiogalactopyranoside (IPTG). lac repressor encoded by lacI
   8717..8735    +  promoter       T3 promoter: promoter for bacteriophage T3 RNA polymerase
>Addgene plasmid #144705 | TFORF3229 | addgene full sequence | sequence record 404317 | Addgene NGS Result
TTAATGTAGTCTTATGCAATACTCTTGTAGTCTTGCAACATGGTAACGATGAGTTAGCAACATGCCTTAC
AAGGAGAGAAAAAGCACCGTGCATGCCGATTGGTGGAAGTAAGGTGGTACGATCGTGCCTTATTAGGAAG
GCAACAGACGGGTCTGACATGGATTGGACGAACCACTGAATTGCCGCATTGCAGAGATATTGTATTTAAG
TGCCTAGCTCGATACATAAACGGGTCTCTCTGGTTAGACCAGATCTGAGCCTGGGAGCTCTCTGGCTAAC
TAGGGAACCCACTGCTTAAGCCTCAATAAAGCTTGCCTTGAGTGCTTCAAGTAGTGTGTGCCCGTCTGTT
GTGTGACTCTGGTAACTAGAGATCCCTCAGACCCTTTTAGTCAGTGTGGAAAATCTCTAGCAGTGGCGCC
CGAACAGGGACTTGAAAGCGAAAGGGAAACCAGAGGAGCTCTCTCGACGCAGGACTCGGCTTGCTGAAGC
GCGCACGGCAAGAGGCGAGGGGCGGCGACTGGTGAGTACGCCAAAAATTTTGACTAGCGGAGGCTAGAAG
GAGAGAGATGGGTGCGAGAGCGTCAGTATTAAGCGGGGGAGAATTAGATCGCGATGGGAAAAAATTCGGT
TAAGGCCAGGGGGAAAGAAAAAATATAAATTAAAACATATAGTATGGGCAAGCAGGGAGCTAGAACGATT
CGCAGTTAATCCTGGCCTGTTAGAAACATCAGAAGGCTGTAGACAAATACTGGGACAGCTACAACCATCC
CTTCAGACAGGATCAGAAGAACTTAGATCATTATATAATACAGTAGCAACCCTCTATTGTGTGCATCAAA
GGATAGAGATAAAAGACACCAAGGAAGCTTTAGACAAGATAGAGGAAGAGCAAAACAAAAGTAAGACCAC
CGCACAGCAAGCGGCCGCTGATCTTCAGACCTGGAGGAGGAGATATGAGGGACAATTGGAGAAGTGAATT
ATATAAATATAAAGTAGTAAAAATTGAACCATTAGGAGTAGCACCCACCAAGGCAAAGAGAAGAGTGGTG
CAGAGAGAAAAAAGAGCAGTGGGAATAGGAGCTTTGTTCCTTGGGTTCTTGGGAGCAGCAGGAAGCACTA
TGGGCGCAGCGTCAATGACGCTGACGGTACAGGCCAGACAATTATTGTCTGGTATAGTGCAGCAGCAGAA
CAATTTGCTGAGGGCTATTGAGGCGCAACAGCATCTGTTGCAACTCACAGTCTGGGGCATCAAGCAGCTC
CAGGCAAGAATCCTGGCTGTGGAAAGATACCTAAAGGATCAACAGCTCCTGGGGATTTGGGGTTGCTCTG
GAAAACTCATTTGCACCACTGCTGTGCCTTGGAATGCTAGTTGGAGTAATAAATCTCTGGAACAGATTTG
GAATCACACGACCTGGATGGAGTGGGACAGAGAAATTAACAATTACACAAGCTTAATACACTCCTTAATT
GAAGAATCGCAAAACCAGCAAGAAAAGAATGAACAAGAATTATTGGAATTAGATAAATGGGCAAGTTTGT
GGAATTGGTTTAACATAACAAATTGGCTGTGGTATATAAAATTATTCATAATGATAGTAGGAGGCTTGGT
AGGTTTAAGAATAGTTTTTGCTGTACTTTCTATAGTGAATAGAGTTAGGCAGGGATATTCACCATTATCG
TTTCAGACCCACCTCCCAACCCCGAGGGGACCCATGCATTGCATCTCAATTAGTCAGCAACCAGGTGTGG
AAAGTCCCCAGGCTCCCCAGCAGGCAGAAGTATGCAAAGCATGCGTCTCAATTAGTCAGCAACCATAGTC
CCGCCCCTAACTCCGCCCATCCCGCCCCTAACTCCGCCCAGTTCCGCCCATTCTCCGCCCCATGGCTGAC
TAATTTTTTTTATTTATGCAGAGGCCGAGGCCGCCTCGGCCTCTGAGCTATTCCAGAAGTAGTGAGGAGG
CTTTTTTGGAGGCCTAGGCTTTTGCAAAAAGCTTTCTAGAGGTACCACCGGAGCTTACCATGACCGAGTA
CAAGCCCACGGTGCGCCTCGCCACCCGCGACGACGTCCCCAGGGCCGTACGCACCCTCGCCGCCGCGTTC
GCCGACTACCCCGCCACGCGCCACACCGTCGATCCGGACCGCCACATCGAGCGGGTCACCGAGCTGCAAG
AACTCTTCCTCACGCGCGTCGGGCTCGACATCGGCAAGGTGTGGGTCGCGGACGACGGCGCCGCCGTGGC
GGTCTGGACCACGCCGGAGAGCGTCGAAGCGGGGGCGGTGTTCGCCGAGATCGGCCCGCGCATGGCCGAG
TTGAGCGGTTCCCGGCTGGCCGCGCAGCAACAGATGGAAGGCCTCCTGGCGCCGCACCGGCCCAAGGAGC
CCGCGTGGTTCCTGGCCACCGTCGGCGTCTCGCCCGACCACCAGGGCAAGGGTCTGGGCAGCGCCGTCGT
GCTCCCCGGAGTGGAGGCGGCCGAGCGCGCCGGGGTGCCCGCCTTCCTGGAGACCTCCGCGCCCCGCAAC
CTCCCCTTCTACGAGCGGCTCGGCTTCACCGTCACCGCCGACGTCGAGGTGCCCGAAGGACCGCGCACCT
GGTGCATGACCCGCAAGCCCGGTGCCAGTTAACGAATTCTAGATCTTGAGACAAATGGCAGTATTCATCC
ACAATTTTAAAAGAAAAGGGGGGATTGGGGGGTACAGTGCAGGGGAAAGAATAGTAGACATAATAGCAAC
AGACATACAAACTAAAGAATTACAAAAACAAATTACAAAAATTCAAAATTTTCGGGTTTATTACAGGGAC
AGCAGAGATCCACTTTGGCGCCGGCTCGAGGCCTGCAGGTGCAAAGATGGATAAAGTTTTAAACAGAGAG
GAATCTTTGCAGCTAATGGACCTTCTAGGTCTTGAAAGGAGTGGGAATTGGCTCCGGTGCCCGTCAGTGG
GCAGAGCGCACATCGCCCACAGTCCCCGAGAAGTTGGGGGGAGGGGTCGGCAATTGAACCGGTGCCTAGA
GAAGGTGGCGCGGGGTAAACTGGGAAAGTGATGTCGTGTACTGGCTCCGCCTTTTTCCCGAGGGTGGGGG
AGAACCGTATATAAGTGCAGTAGTCGCCGTGAACGTTCTTTTTCGCAACGGGTTTGCCGCCAGAACACAG
GTAAGTGCCGTGTGTGGTTCCCGCGGGCCTGGCCTCTTTACGGGTTATGGCCCTTGCGTGCCTTGAATTA
CTTCCACCTGGCTGCAGTACGTGATTCTTGATCCCGAGCTTCGGGTTGGAAGTGGGTGGGAGAGTTCGAG
GCCTTGCGCTTAAGGAGCCCCTTCGCCTCGTGCTTGAGTTGAGGCCTGGCCTGGGCGCTGGGGCCGCCGC
GTGCGAATCTGGTGGCACCTTCGCGCCTGTCTCGCTGCTTTCGATAAGTCTCTAGCCATTTAAAATTTTT
GATGACCTGCTGCGACGCTTTTTTTCTGGCAAGATAGTCTTGTAAATGCGGGCCAAGATCTGCACACTGG
TATTTCGGTTTTTGGGGCCGCGGGCGGCGACGGGGCCCGTGCGTCCCAGCGCACATGTTCGGCGAGGCGG
GGCCTGCGAGCGCGGCCACCGAGAATCGGACGGGGGTAGTCTCAAGCTGGCCGGCCTGCTCTGGTGCCTG
GCCTCGCGCCGCCGTGTATCGCCCCGCCCTGGGCGGCAAGGCTGGCCCGGTCGGCACCAGTTGCGTGAGC
GGAAAGATGGCCGCTTCCCGGCCCTGCTGCAGGGAGCTCAAAATGGAGGACGCGGCGCTCGGGAGAGCGG
GCGGGTGAGTCACCCACACAAAGGAAAAGGGCCTTTCCGTCCTCAGCCGTCGCTTCATGTGACTCCACGG
AGTACCGGGCGCCGTCCAGGCACCTCGATTAGTTCTCGAGCTTTTGGAGTACGTCGTCTTTAGGTTGGGG
GGAGGGGTTTTATGCGATGGAGTTTCCCCACACTGAGTGGGTGGAGACTGAAGTTAGGCCAGCTTGGCAC
TTGATGTAATTCTCCTTGGAATTTGCCCTTTTTGAGTTTGGATCTTGGTTCATTCTCAAGCCTCAGACAG
TGGTTCAAAGTTTTTTTCTTCCATTTCAGGTGTCGTGAGGCTAGCATCGATTGATCAACAAGTTTGTACA
AAAAAGTTGGCATGAGCGATAACGATGACATCGAGGTGGAGAGCGACGAAGAGCAACCGAGGTTTCAATC
TGCGGCTGACAAACGGGCTCATCATAATGCACTGGAACGAAAACGTAGGGACCACATCAAAGACAGCTTT
CACAGTTTGCGGGACTCAGTCCCATCACTCCAAGGAGAGAAGCTCTATTTCCTCTTTTGGAAATTGTGTA
CTCCTGTCCTTCATCGTCAAAGTTTGATGCAGAAATGCCACACCTTCATTTCAAGCTACCAAGTGCACAA
GAAAAAAGAATGCAAGATTTACCCAACTTTCTTGTACAAAGTGGTTGATATCGGTAAGCCTATCCCTAAC
CCTCTCCTCGGTCTCGATTCTACGTAGTAATGAACTAGTCCGTAACTTGAAAGTATTTCGATTTCTTGGC
TTTATATATCTTGTGGAAAGGACGACTCATGCCCAAAAATTGGGTAACGACGCGTTAAGTCGACAATCAA
CCTCTGGATTACAAAATTTGTGAAAGATTGACTGGTATTCTTAACTATGTTGCTCCTTTTACGCTATGTG
GATACGCTGCTTTAATGCCTTTGTATCATGCTATTGCTTCCCGTATGGCTTTCATTTTCTCCTCCTTGTA
TAAATCCTGGTTGCTGTCTCTTTATGAGGAGTTGTGGCCCGTTGTCAGGCAACGTGGCGTGGTGTGCACT
GTGTTTGCTGACGCAACCCCCACTGGTTGGGGCATTGCCACCACCTGTCAGCTCCTTTCCGGGACTTTCG
CTTTCCCCCTCCCTATTGCCACGGCGGAACTCATCGCCGCCTGCCTTGCCCGCTGCTGGACAGGGGCTCG
GCTGTTGGGCACTGACAATTCCGTGGTGTTGTCGGGGAAATCATCGTCCTTTCCTTGGCTGCTCGCCTGT
GTTGCCACCTGGATTCTGCGCGGGACGTCCTTCTGCTACGTCCCTTCGGCCCTCAATCCAGCGGACCTTC
CTTCCCGCGGCCTGCTGCCGGCTCTGCGGCCTCTTCCGCGTCTTCGCCTTCGCCCTCAGACGAGTCGGAT
CTCCCTTTGGGCCGCCTCCCCGCGTCGACTTTAAGACCAATGACTTACAAGGCAGCTGTAGATCTTAGCC
ACTTTTTAAAAGAAAAGGGGGGACTGGAAGGGCTAATTCACTCCCAACGAAGACAAGATCTGCTTTTTGC
TTGTACTGGGTCTCTCTGGTTAGACCAGATCTGAGCCTGGGAGCTCTCTGGCTAACTAGGGAACCCACTG
CTTAAGCCTCAATAAAGCTTGCCTTGAGTGCTTCAAGTAGTGTGTGCCCGTCTGTTGTGTGACTCTGGTA
ACTAGAGATCCCTCAGACCCTTTTAGTCAGTGTGGAAAATCTCTAGCAGTACGTATAGTAGTTCATGTCA
TCTTATTATTCAGTATTTATAACTTGCAAAGAAATGAATATCAGAGAGTGAGAGGAACTTGTTTATTGCA
GCTTATAATGGTTACAAATAAAGCAATAGCATCACAAATTTCACAAATAAAGCATTTTTTTCACTGCATT
CTAGTTGTGGTTTGTCCAAACTCATCAATGTATCTTATCATGTCTGGCTCTAGCTATCCCGCCCCTAACT
CCGCCCATCCCGCCCCTAACTCCGCCCAGTTCCGCCCATTCTCCGCCCCATGGCTGACTAATTTTTTTTA
TTTATGCAGAGGCCGAGGCCGCCTCGGCCTCTGAGCTATTCCAGAAGTAGTGAGGAGGCTTTTTTGGAGG
CCTAGGGACGTACCCAATTCGCCCTATAGTGAGTCGTATTACGCGCGCTCACTGGCCGTCGTTTTACAAC
GTCGTGACTGGGAAAACCCTGGCGTTACCCAACTTAATCGCCTTGCAGCACATCCCCCTTTCGCCAGCTG
GCGTAATAGCGAAGAGGCCCGCACCGATCGCCCTTCCCAACAGTTGCGCAGCCTGAATGGCGAATGGG
[124 nt withheld, positions 6089-6212]
C
[91 nt withheld, positions 6214-6304]
A
[49 nt withheld, positions 6306-6354]
CCTTTGACGTTGGAGTCCACGTTCTTT
[37 nt withheld, positions 6382-6418]
ACCCTATCTCGGTCTATTCTTTTGATTTATAAGGGATTTTGCCGATTTCGGCCTATTGGTTAAAAAATGA
GCTGATTTAACAAAAATTTAACGCGAATTTTAACAAAATATTAACGCTTACAATTTAGGTGGCACTTTTC
GGGGAAATGTGCGCGGAACCCCTATTTGTTTATTTTTCTAAATACATTCAAATATGTATCCGCTCATGAG
ACAATAACCCTGATAAATGCTTCAATAATATTGAAAAAGGAAGAGTATGAGTATTCAACATTTCCGTGTC
GCCCTTATTCCCTTTTTTGCGGCATTTTGCCTTCCTGTTTTTGCTCACCCAGAAACGCTGGTGAAAGTAA
AAGATGCTGAAGATCAGTTGGGTGCACGAGTGGGTTACATCGAACTGGATCTCAACAGCGGTAAGATCCT
TGAGAGTTTTCGCCCCGAAGAACGTTTTCCAATGATGAGCACTTTTAAAGTTCTGCTATGTGGCGCGGTA
TTATCCCGTATTGACGCCGGGCAAGAGCAACTCGGTCGCCGCATACACTATTCTCAGAATGACTTGGTTG
AGTACTCACCAGTCACAGAAAAGCATCTTACGGATGGCATGACAGTAAGAGAATTATGCAGTGCTGCCAT
AACCATGAGTGATAACACTGCGGCCAACTTACTTCTGACAACGATCGGAGGACCGAAGGAGCTAACCGCT
TTTTTGCACAACATGGGGGATCATGTAACTCGCCTTGATCGTTGGGAACCGGAGCTGAATGAAGCCATAC
CAAACGACGAGCGTGACACCACGATGCCTGTAGCAATGGCAACAACGTTGCGCAAACTATTAACTGGCGA
ACTACTTACTCTAGCTTCCCGGCAACAATTAATAGACTGGATGGAGGCGGATAAAGTTGCAGGACCACTT
CTGCGCTCGGCCCTTCCGGCTGGCTGGTTTATTGCTGATAAATCTGGAGCCGGTGAGCGTGGGTCTCGCG
GTATCATTGCAGCACTGGGGCCAGATGGTAAGCCCTCCCGTATCGTAGTTATCTACACGACGGGGAGTCA
GGCAACTATGGATGAACGAAATAGACAGATCGCTGAGATAGGTGCCTCACTGATTAAGCATTGGTAACTG
TCAGACCAAGTTTACTCATATATACTTTAGATTGATTTAAAACTTCATTTTTAATTTAAAAGGATCTAGG
TGAAGATCCTTTTTGATAATCTCATGACCAAAATCCCTTAACGTGAGTTTTCGTTCCACTGAGCGTCAGA
CCCCGTAGAAAAGATCAAAGGATCTTCTTGAGATCCTTTTTTTCTGCGCGTAATCTGCTGCTTGCAAACA
AAAAAACCACCGCTACCAGCGGTGGTTTGTTTGCCGGATCAAGAGCTACCAACTCTTTTTCCGAAGGTAA
CTGGCTTCAGCAGAGCGCAGATACCAAATACTGTTCTTCTAGTGTAGCCGTAGTTAGGCCACCACTTCAA
GAACTCTGTAGCACCGCCTACATACCTCGCTCTGCTAATCCTGTTACCAGTGGCTGCTGCCAGTGGCGAT
AAGTCGTGTCTTACCGGGTTGGACTCAAGACGATAGTTACCGGATAAGGCGCAGCGGTCGGGCTGAACGG
GGGGTTCGTGCACACAGCCCAGCTTGGAGCGAACGACCTACACCGAACTGAGATACCTACAGCGTGAGCT
ATGAGAAAGCGCCACGCTTCCCGAAGGGAGAAAGGCGGACAGGTATCCGGTAAGCGGCAGGGTCGGAACA
GGAGAGCGCACGAGGGAGCTTCCAGGGGGAAACGCCTGGTATCTTTATAGTCCTGTCGGGTTTCGCCACC
TCTGACTTGAGCGTCGATTTTTGTGATGCTCGTCAGGGGGGCGGAGCCTATGGAAAAACGCCAGCAACGC
GGCCTTTTTACGGTTCCTGGCCTTTTGCTGGCCTTTTGCTCACATGTTCTTTCCTGCGTTATCCCCTGAT
TCTGTGGATAACCGTATTACCGCCTTTGAGTGAGCTGATACCGCTCGCCGCAGCCGAACGACCGAGCGCA
GCGAGTCAGTGAGCGAGGAAGCGGAAGAGCGCCCAATACGCAAACCGCCTCTCCCCGCGCGTTGGCCGAT
TCATTAATGCAGCTGGCACGACAGGTTTCCCGACTGGAAAGCGGGCAGTGAGCGCAACGCAATTAATGTG
AGTTAGCTCACTCATTAGGCACCCCAGGCTTTACACTTTATGCTTCCGGCTCGTATGTTGTGTGGAATTG
TGAGCGGATAACAATTTCACACAGGAAACAGCTATGACCATGATTACGCCAAGCGCGCAATTAACCCTCA
CTAAAGGGAACAAAAGCTGGAGCTGCAAGC
