>Addgene plasmid #144705 | TFORF3229 | depositor partial sequence | sequence record 286230 | Insert
ATCGATTGATCAACAAGTTTGTACAAAAAAGTTGGCATGAGCGATAACGATGACATCGAGGTGGAGAGCG
ACGAAGAGCAACCGAGGTTTCAATCTGCGGCTGACAAACGGGCTCATCATAATGCACTGGAACGAAAACG
TAGGGACCACATCAAAGACAGCTTTCACAGTTTGCGGGACTCAGTCCCATCACTCCAAGGAGAGAAGCTC
TATTTCCTCTTTTGGAAATTGTGTACTCCTGTCCTTCATCGTCAAAGTTTGATGCAGAAATGCCACACCT
TCATTTCAAGCTACCAAGTGCACAAGAAAAAAGAATGCAAGATTTACCCAACTTTCTTGTACAAAGTGGT
TGATATCGGTAAGCCTATCCCTAACCCTCTCCTCGGTCTCGATTCTACGTAGTAATGAACTAGTCCGTAA
CTTGAAAGTATTTCGATTTCTTGGCTTTATATATCTTGTGGAAAGGACGACTCATGCCCAAAAATTGGGT
AACG
