>Addgene plasmid #144705 | TFORF3229 | depositor partial sequence | sequence record 286231 | Barcode
CTCATGCCCAAAAATTGGGTAACG
